Addgene plasmid #146620: pAc5.1B-lambdaN-HA-DmNot3_677-844_I
Purpose: Insect Expression of DmNot3_677-844
Depositing lab: Elisa Izaurralde. Depositing organization: Max Planck Institute for Developmental Biology. Publication: NOT10 and C2orf29/NOT11 form a conserved module of the CCR4-NOT complex that docks onto the NOT1 N-terminal domain. Bawankar P, Loh B, Wohlbold L, Schmidt S, Izaurralde E. RNA Biol. 2013 Feb;10(2):228-44. doi: 10.4161/rna.23018. Epub 2013 Jan 9. PubMed 23303381.
Backbone
  Vector backbone: Unknown
  Vector type: Insect Expression
Growth in bacteria
  Bacterial resistance: Ampicillin, 100 μg/mL
  Growth temperature: 37°C
  Growth strain: DH5alpha
  Copy number: Low Copy
Gene/Insert
  Gene/Insert name: DmNot3_677-844
  Species: D. melanogaster (fly)
  Entrez Gene: Not3 (a.k.a. Dmel_CG8426, CG8426, CNOT3, Dmel\CG8426, NOT3, NOT3.5, NOT3/5, l(2)NC136, not3, not3/5)
  Cloning method: Unknown
Terms and licenses: Academic/Nonprofit Terms; Industry Terms: Not Available to Industry
Depositor comments: Sequence extracted from NCBI: NM_136332.2 Plasmids from this collection were made available to the research community and donated after the lab closed. Please note that the sequence provided by the depositing laboratory may be theoretical/predicted or based on Sanger sequencing results. There may be discrepancies between sequencing results obtained by Addgene and the depositor sequence. If an Addgene verified sequence is not available, please contact before placing your order to request that our lab fully sequence the plasmid.
How to cite: pAc5.1B-lambdaN-HA-DmNot3_677-844_I was a gift from Elisa Izaurralde (Addgene plasmid # 146620 ; http://n2t.net/addgene:146620 ; RRID:Addgene_146620)
