[The description below was written by a language model from this plasmid's Addgene catalogue record and pLannotate feature annotations shown in this document.]
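Description:
pAc5.1B-lambdaN-HA-DmNot3_677-844_I is a 5,975 nt insect-cell expression plasmid. The catalogue lists the backbone as unknown, but the name and annotated parts point to a pAc5.1B-type vector. It is propagated in E. coli through a ColE1/pUC-family origin and selected with ampicillin via a β-lactamase gene under its own bla promoter. The origin is annotated as a high-copy type, whereas the catalogue entry records the plasmid as low copy. A partial tetracycline-resistance sequence and a small SV40 large T antigen fragment are also detected; these look like backbone remnants rather than functional elements.

Expression is driven by the Drosophila melanogaster actin 5C promoter, which gives strong constitutive transcription in fly cell lines, and is terminated by an SV40 polyadenylation signal. The open reading frame begins with a short fragment of the bacteriophage lambda N protein, followed by an HA epitope (annotated as a partial 3xHA match) and then residues 677–844 of Drosophila Not3 (CG8426), a C-terminal portion of this CCR4-NOT deadenylase complex subunit. The annotation tool labels this region as human CNOT3 by homology, but the record states that the insert is the fly sequence. A vector-encoded V5 tag lies downstream; whether it is translated in frame with the insert is not stated.

The lambda N peptide binds BoxB RNA hairpins, so fusions of this kind are typically used to tether a protein to a BoxB-containing reporter mRNA and test its effect on translation or stability. The HA tag allows detection and immunoprecipitation. The record itself states only insect expression of this Not3 fragment, in the context of work on CCR4-NOT complex architecture.
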