Features (pLannotate 1.2.2; 11 found; start..end, strand, type, name):
     56..2568    +  promoter       Ac5 promoter: Drosophila melanogaster actin 5C promoter
   2588..2653    +  CDS            N (fragment): REGN_LAMBD - Experimental evidence at protein level: Swiss-Prot protein existence level 1. Plays a role as a transcriptional antitermination factor that allows the virus to initiate its lytic phase. Activates expression of the delayed viral early genes by modifying host RNA polymerase (RNAP) into a form that is resistant to termination signals. This antitermination function requires the host NusA protein which serves to stabilize the interaction between antitermination protein N and host RNA polymerase. From Escherichia phage lambda (Bacteriophage lambda).
   2678..2704    +  CDS            3xHA (fragment): three tandem HA epitope tags
   2702..3217    +  CDS            CNOT3 (fragment): CNOT3_HUMAN - Also known as KIAA0691, LENG2, NOT3. Experimental evidence at protein level: Swiss-Prot protein existence level 1. Component of the CCR4-NOT complex which is one of the major cellular mRNA deadenylases and is linked to various cellular processes including bulk mRNA degradation, miRNA-mediated repression, translational repression during translational initiation and general transcription regulation. Additional complex functions may be a consequence of its influence on mRNA expression. May be involved in metabolic regulation; may be involved in recruitment of the CCR4-NOT complex to
   3260..3301    +  CDS            V5 tag: epitope tag from simian virus 5
   3401..3535    -  polyA_signal   SV40 poly(A) signal: SV40 polyadenylation signal
   3558..3642    -  CDS            large T antigen (fragment): large T antigen from SV40 (simian virus 40)
   3643..4113    +  CDS            TcR (fragment): tetracycline efflux protein; tet; confers resistance to tetracycline
   4157..4745    -  rep_origin     ori: high-copy-number ColE1/pMB1/pBR322/pUC origin of replication
   4916..5776    -  CDS            AmpR: β-lactamase; bla; confers resistance to ampicillin, carbenicillin, and related antibiotics
   5777..5881    -  promoter       AmpR promoter: bla
>Addgene plasmid #146620 | pAc5.1B-lambdaN-HA-DmNot3_677-844_I | depositor full sequence | sequence record 289066 | Full Sequence
CTTCAAGGAATTAATTCTATATTCTAAAAACACAAATGATACTTCTAAAAAAAATCATGAATGGCATCAA
CTCTGAATCAAATCTTTGCAGATGCACCTACTTCTCATTTCCACTGTCACATCATTTTTCCAGATCTCGC
TGCCTGTTATGTGGCCCACAAACCAAGACACGTTTTATGGCCATTAAAGCTGGCTGATCGTCGCCAAACA
CCAAATACATATCAATATGTACATTCGAGAAAGAAGCGATCAAAGAAGCGTCTTCGGGCGAGTAGGAGAA
TGCGGAGGAGAAGGAGAACGAGCTGATCTAGTATCTCTCCACAATCCAATGCCAACTGACCAACTGGCCA
TATTCGGAGCAATTTGAAGCCAATTTCCATCGCCTGGCGATCGCTCCATTCTTGGCTATATGTTTTTCAC
CGTTCCCGGGGCCATTTTCAAAGACTCGTCGGTAAGATAAGATTGTGTCACTCGCTGTCTCTCTTCATTT
GTCGAAGAATGCTGAGGAATTTCGCGATGACGTCGGCGAGTATTTTGAAGAATGAGAATAATTTGTATTT
ATACGAAAATCAGTTAGTGGAATTTTCTACAAAAACATGTTATCTATAGATAATTTTGTTGCAAAATATG
TTGACTATGACAAAGATTGTATGTATATACCTTTAATGTATTCTCATTTTCTTATGTATTTATAATGGCA
ATGATGATACTGATGATATTTTAAGATGATGCCAGACCACAGGCTGATTTCTGCGTCTTTTGCCGAACGC
AGTGCATGTGCGGTTGTTGTTTTTTGGAATAGTTTCAATTTTCGGACTGTCCGCTTTGATTTCAGTTTCT
TGGCTTATTCAAAAAGCAAAGTAAAGCCAAAAAAGCGAGATGGCAATACCAAATGCGGCAAAACGGTAGT
GGAAGGAAAGGGGTGCGGGGCAGCGGAAGGAAGGGTGGGGCGGGGCGTGGCGGGGTCTGTGGCTGGGCGC
GACGTCACCGACGTTGGAGCCACTCCTTTGACCATGTGTGCGTGTGTGTATTATTCGTGTCTCGCCACTC
GCCGGTTGTTTTTTTCTTTTTATCTCGCTCTCTCTAGCGCCATCTCGTACGCATGCTCAACGCACCGCAT
GTTGCCGTGTCCTTTATGCGTCATTTTGGCTCGAAATAGGCAATTATTTAAACAAAGATTAGTCAACGAA
AACGCTAAAATAAATAAGTCTACAATATGGTTACTTATTGCCATGTGTGTGCAGCCAACGATAGCAACAA
AAGCAACAACACAGTGGCTTTCCCTCTTTCACTTTTTGTTTGCAAGCGCGTGCGAGCAAGACGGCACGAC
CGGCAAACGCAATTACGCTGACAAAGAGCAGACGAAGTTTTGGCCGAAAAACATCAAGGCGCCTGATACG
AATGCATTTGCAATAACAATTGCGATATTTAATATTGTTTATGAAGCTGTTTGACTTCAAAACACACAAA
AAAAAAAATAAAACAAATTATTTGAAAGAGAATTAGGAATCGGACAGCTTATCGTTACGGGCTAACAGCA
CACCGAGACGAAATAGCTTACCTGACGTCACAGCCTCTGGAAGAACTGCCGCCAAGCAGAGAGAGAGAGA
AAAAGAGGGAGAGCAGCTTAGACCGCATGTGCTTGTGTGTGAGGCGTCTCTCTCTTCGTCTCCTGTTTGC
GCAAACGCATAGACTGCACTGAGAAAATCGATTACCTATTTTTTATGAATGAATATTTGCACTATTACTA
TTCAAAACTATTAAGATAGCAATCACATTCAATAGCCAAATACTATACCACCTGAGCGATGCAACGAAAT
GATCAATTTGAGCAAAAATGCTGCATATTTAGGACGGCATCATTATAGAAATGCTTCTTGCTGTGTACTT
TTCTCTCGTCTGGCAGCTGTTTCGCCGTTATTGTTAAAACCGGCTTAAGTTAGGTGTGTTTTCTACGACT
AGTGATGCCCCTACTAGAAGATGTGTGTTGCACAAATGTCCCTGAATAACCAATTTGAAGTGCAGATAGC
AGTAAACGTAAGCTAATATGAATATTATTTAACTGTAATGTTTTAATATCGCTGGACATTACTAATAAAC
CCACTATAAACACATGTACATATGTATGTTTTGGCATACAATGAGTAGTTGGGGAAAAAATGTGTAAAAG
CACCGTGACCATCACAGCATAAAGATAACCAGCTGAAGTATCGAATATGAGTAACCCCCAAATTGAATCA
CATGCCGCAACTGATAGGACCCATGGAAGTACACTCTTCATGGCGATATACAAGACACACACAAGCACGA
ACACCCAGTTGCGGAGGAAATTCTCCGTAAATGAAAACCCAATCGGCGAACAATTCATACCCATATATGG
TAAAAGTTTTGAACGCGACTTGAGAGCGGAGAGCATTGCGGCTGATAAGGTTTTAGCGCTAAGCGGGCTT
TATAAAACGGGCTGCGGGACCAGTTTTCATATCACTACCGTTTGAGTTCTTGTGCTGTGTGGATACTCCT
CCCGACACAAAGCCGCTCCATCAGCCAGCAGTCGTCTAATCCAGAGACCCCGGATCGGGGTACCAACATG
GACGCACAAACACGACGACGTGAGCGTCGCGCTGAGAAACAAGCTCAATGGAAAGCTGCAAACGGTGGAT
CTCCTCCACATATGGCTTACCCATACGATGTTCCAGATTACGCTCCTCCAAGCTTGATGGCCACGACGGA
AGCGCACATTCCCACACTGCTTGGTGTGACACCACTTGGGCCAACACCACTTCAAAAGGAGCACCAAATG
CAGTTCCAAATGATGGAAGCTGCCTACTATCACCTGCCACAGCCTATGGACACGGAAAAGCTACAAACGT
ACTTTCATCGCGCACCAGTGCTCACGCCATCGCACTATCCCCAGGCACAGATGCCAATATATGATACAGT
TGAGTTTTATCAACGACTCTCAACGGAGACCCTTTTTTTTGTGTTCTACTATATGGAGGGCTCCAAGGCC
CAGTATCTAGCGGCCAAGGCCTTAAAAAAGCAGAGCTGGCGTTTCCACACAAAGTATATGATGTGGTTTC
AAAGGCACGAGGAGCCGAAGATTATCAACGATGATTACGAACAGGGTACGTACATCTATTTTGATTATGA
AAAGTGGAGTCAGCGAAAGAAGGAGGGATTCACCTTTGAATACAAGTACTTAGAGGACAAGGAGCTGAAT
TGAGGCGGCCGCTCGAGTCTAGAGGGCCCGCGGTTCGAAGGTAAGCCTATCCCTAACCCTCTCCTCGGTC
TCGATTCTACGCGTACCGGTCATCATCACCATCACCATTGAGTTTAAACCCGCTGATCAGCCTCGACTGT
GCCTTCTAAGGCCTGAGCTCGCTGATCAGCCTCGATCGAGGATCCAGACATGATAAGATACATTGATGAG
TTTGGACAAACCACAACTAGAATGCAGTGAAAAAAATGCTTTATTTGTGAAATTTGTGATGCTATTGCTT
TATTTGTAACCATTATAAGCTGCAATAAACAAGTTAACAACAACAATTGCATTCATTTTATGTTTCAGGT
TCAGGGGGAGGTGTGGGAGGTTTTTTAAAGCAAGTAAAACCTCTACAAATGTGGTATGGCTGATTATGAT
CAGTCGACCGATGCCCTTGAGAGCCTTCAACCCAGTCAGCTCCTTCCGGTGGGCGCGGGGCATGACTATC
GTCGCCGCACTTATGACTGTCTTCTTTATCATGCAACTCGTAGGACAGGTGCCGGCAGCGCTCTGGGTCA
TTTTCGGCGAGGACCGCTTTCGCTGGAGCGCGACGATGATCGGCCTGTCGCTTGCGGTATTCGGAATCTT
GCACGCCCTCGCTCAAGCCTTCGTCACTGGTCCCGCCACCAAACGTTTCGGCGAGAAGCAGGCCATTATC
GCCGGCATGGCGGCCGACGCGCTGGGCTACGTCTTGCTGGCGTTCGCGACGCGAGGCTGGATGGCCTTCC
CCATTATGATTCTTCTCGCTTCCGGCGGCATCGGGATGCCCGCGTTGCAGGCCATGCTGTCCAGGCAGGT
AGATGACGACCATCAGGGACAGCTTCAAGGATCGCTCGCGGCTCTTACCAGCCAGCAAAAGGCCAGGAAC
CGTAAAAAGGCCGCGTTGCTGGCGTTTTTCCATAGGCTCCGCCCCCCTGACGAGCATCACAAAAATCGAC
GCTCAAGTCAGAGGTGGCGAAACCCGACAGGACTATAAAGATACCAGGCGTTTCCCCCTGGAAGCTCCCT
CGTGCGCTCTCCTGTTCCGACCCTGCCGCTTACCGGATACCTGTCCGCCTTTCTCCCTTCGGGAAGCGTG
GCGCTTTCTCAATGCTCACGCTGTAGGTATCTCAGTTCGGTGTAGGTCGTTCGCTCCAAGCTGGGCTGTG
TGCACGAACCCCCCGTTCAGCCCGACCGCTGCGCCTTATCCGGTAACTATCGTCTTGAGTCCAACCCGGT
AAGACACGACTTATCGCCACTGGCAGCAGCCACTGGTAACAGGATTAGCAGAGCGAGGTATGTAGGCGGT
GCTACAGAGTTCTTGAAGTGGTGGCCTAACTACGGCTACACTAGAAGGACAGTATTTGGTATCTGCGCTC
TGCTGAAGCCAGTTACCTTCGGAAAAAGAGTTGGTAGCTCTTGATCCGGCAAACAAACCACCGCTGGTAG
CGGTGGTTTTTTTGTTTGCAAGCAGCAGATTACGCGCAGAAAAAAAGGATCTCAAGAAGATCCTTTGATC
TTTTCTACGGGGTCTGACGCTCAGTGGAACGAAAACTCACGTTAAGGGATTTTGGTCATGAGATTATCAA
AAAGGATCTTCACCTAGATCCTTTTAAATTAAAAATGAAGTTTTAAATCAATCTAAAGTATATATGAGTA
AACTTGGTCTGACAGTTACCAATGCTTAATCAGTGAGGCACCTATCTCAGCGATCTGTCTATTTCGTTCA
TCCATAGTTGCCTGACTCCCCGTCGTGTAGATAACTACGATACGGGAGGGCTTACCATCTGGCCCCAGTG
CTGCAATGATACCGCGAGACCCACGCTCACCGGCTCCAGATTTATCAGCAATAAACCAGCCAGCCGGAAG
GGCCGAGCGCAGAAGTGGTCCTGCAACTTTATCCGCCTCCATCCAGTCTATTAATTGTTGCCGGGAAGCT
AGAGTAAGTAGTTCGCCAGTTAATAGTTTGCGCAACGTTGTTGCCATTGCTGCAGGCATCGTGGTGTCAC
GCTCGTCGTTTGGTATGGCTTCATTCAGCTCCGGTTCCCAACGATCAAGGCGAGTTACATGATCCCCCAT
GTTGTGCAAAAAAGCGGTTAGCTCCTTCGGTCCTCCGATCGTTGTCAGAAGTAAGTTGGCCGCAGTGTTA
TCACTCATGGTTATGGCAGCACTGCATAATTCTCTTACTGTCATGCCATCCGTAAGATGCTTTTCTGTGA
CTGGTGAGTACTCAACCAAGTCATTCTGAGAATAGTGTATGCGGCGACCGAGTTGCTCTTGCCCGGCGTC
AACACGGGATAATACCGCGCCACATAGCAGAACTTTAAAAGTGCTCATCATTGGAAAACGTTCTTCGGGG
CGAAAACTCTCAAGGATCTTACCGCTGTTGAGATCCAGTTCGATGTAACCCACTCGTGCACCCAACTGAT
CTTCAGCATCTTTTACTTTCACCAGCGTTTCTGGGTGAGCAAAAACAGGAAGGCAAAATGCCGCAAAAAA
GGGAATAAGGGCGACACGGAAATGTTGAATACTCATACTCTTCCTTTTTCAATATTATTGAAGCATTTAT
CAGGGTTATTGTCTCATGAGCGGATACATATTTGAATGTATTTAGAAAAATAAACAAATAGGGGTTCCGC
GCACATTTCCCCGAAAAGTGCCACCTGACGTCTAAGAAACCATTATTATCATGACATTAACCTATAAAAA
TAGGCGTATCACGAGGCCCTTTCGT
